Addgene plasmid #196060: TRUPATH Triple Ga15
Purpose: Encodes a G alpha subunit (GNA15) with RLuc8, a G gamma subunit (GNG13) with GFP2 and a G beta subunit (GNB3) as optimal components of a BRET2 biosensor for studying heterotrimeric G proteins
Depositing lab: Justin English. Publication: TRUPATH, an open-source biosensor platform for interrogating the GPCR transducerome. Olsen RHJ, DiBerto JF, English JG, Glaudin AM, Krumm BE, Slocum ST, Che T, Gavin AC, McCorvy JD, Roth BL, Strachan RT. Nat Chem Biol. 2020 May 4. pii: 10.1038/s41589-020-0535-8. doi: 10.1038/s41589-020-0535-8. PubMed 32367019.
Backbone
  Vector backbone: pcDNA3.1(+)
  Backbone manufacturer: Genscript
  Backbone size w/o insert (bp): 5075
  Total vector size (bp): 9922
  Vector type: Mammalian Expression, Luciferase
  Selectable markers: Neomycin (select with G418)
Growth in bacteria
  Bacterial resistance: Ampicillin, 100 μg/mL
  Growth temperature: 37°C
  Growth strain: DH5alpha
  Copy number: High Copy
Gene/Insert 1
  Gene/Insert name: GAlpha15-RLuc8 (alt name: GNA15)
  Species: H. sapiens (human)
  Insert size (bp): 2112
  Mutation: RLuc8 and flanking SGGGGS linkers have been inserted at amino acid position 245 of the alpha subunit
  Entrez Gene: GNA15 (a.k.a. GNA16, HG1L)
  Promoter: CMV
  Cloning method: Unknown
  Sequencing primers: 5′ gccacgttgtgagttggatag; 3′ TAGAAGGCACAGTCGAGG
Gene/Insert 2
  Gene/Insert name: GGamma13-GFP2 (alt name: GNG13)
  Species: H. sapiens (human)
  Insert size (bp): 933
  Entrez Gene: GNG13 (a.k.a. G(gamma)13, HG3J, h2-35)
  Promoter: CMV
  Tag / fusion protein: GFP2 and GSAG linker (N terminal on insert)
  Cloning method: Unknown
  Sequencing primers: 5′ gagggcagaggaagtcttc; 3′ GATTTAGGTGACACTATAG
Gene/Insert 3
  Gene/Insert name: GBeta3 (alt name: GNB3)
  Species: H. sapiens (human)
  Insert size (bp): 1020
  Entrez Gene: GNB3 (a.k.a. CSNB1H, HG2D)
  Promoter: CMV
  Cloning method: Unknown
  Sequencing primers: 5′ CGCAAATGGGCGGTAGGCGTG; 3′ ccggtagggccgggattc
Resource information
  A portion of this plasmid was derived from a plasmid made by: AddgeneTRUPATH Kit #1000000163
Terms and licenses: Academic/Nonprofit Terms; Industry Terms: Not Available to Industry
How to cite: TRUPATH Triple Ga15 was a gift from Justin English (Addgene plasmid # 196060 ; http://n2t.net/addgene:196060 ; RRID:Addgene_196060)
