[The description below was written by a language model from this plasmid's Addgene catalogue record and pLannotate feature annotations shown in this document.]
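Description:
TRUPATH Triple Ga15 is a mammalian expression plasmid built on the pcDNA3.1(+) backbone that delivers all three subunits of a human heterotrimeric G protein from a single vector, configured as a BRET2 biosensor. It is maintained in E. coli through a high-copy ColE1/pUC-type origin with ampicillin resistance, and also carries an f1 origin. An SV40 promoter–driven neomycin resistance cassette with an SV40 polyadenylation signal allows G418 selection in mammalian cells. The catalogue lists a total size of about 9.9 kb, whereas the sequenced record used for annotation is about 10.2 kb.

The payload sits downstream of the CMV enhancer/promoter and ends at a bGH polyadenylation signal. In order, the feature table shows untagged GNB3 (Gβ3), then a GFP-family reading frame (annotated as EGFP, recorded as GFP2) joined by a short GSAG linker to the N-terminus of GNG13 (Gγ13), then an EMCV IRES, and finally the Gα15 (GNA15) coding sequence. The Gα15 sequence is interrupted at amino acid position 245 by the Renilla luciferase variant RLuc8, flanked by SGGGGS linkers. The annotation tool labels the two GNA15 halves as fragments of related Gα homologues, which reflects similarity matching rather than the actual insert. The IRES permits translation of Gα15-RLuc8 from the same transcript. The short gap between GNB3 and GFP2 carries no annotated element, so the record does not explicitly state how these two proteins are separated.

In use, RLuc8 on Gα acts as the energy donor and GFP2 on Gγ as the acceptor. Receptor-driven activation and rearrangement or dissociation of the heterotrimer changes the BRET2 signal, giving a readout of GPCR coupling to Gα15. The subunit combination is described as the optimal one for this Gα, derived from the TRUPATH kit components.
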