Features (pLannotate 1.2.2; 27 found; start..end, strand, type, name):
     28..80      -  misc_feature   bom (fragment): basis of mobility region from pBR322
    235..614     +  enhancer       CMV enhancer: human cytomegalovirus immediate early enhancer
    615..818     +  promoter       CMV promoter: human cytomegalovirus (CMV) immediate early promoter
    814..847     +  LTR            5' LTR (truncated) (fragment): truncated 5' long terminal repeat (LTR) from HIV-1
    863..881     +  promoter       T7 promoter: promoter for bacteriophage T7 RNA polymerase
    917..1936    +  CDS            GNB3 (sequence partly withheld): GBB3_HUMAN - Experimental evidence at protein level: Swiss-Prot protein existence level 1. Guanine nucleotide-binding proteins (G proteins) are involved as a modulator or transducer in various transmembrane signaling systems. The beta and gamma chains are required for the GTPase activity, for replacement of GDP by GTP, and for G protein-effector interaction. From Homo sapiens (Human).
   1997..2713    +  CDS            EGFP: EGFP is a basic (constitutively fluorescent) green fluorescent protein published in 1996, derived from Aequorea victoria. It is reported to be a rapidly-maturing weak dimer with moderate acid sensitivity.
   2729..2929    +  CDS            GNG13: GBG13_HUMAN - Experimental evidence at protein level: Swiss-Prot protein existence level 1. Guanine nucleotide-binding proteins (G proteins) are involved as a modulator or transducer in various transmembrane signaling systems. The beta and gamma chains are required for the GTPase activity, for replacement of GDP by GTP, and for G protein-effector interaction. From Homo sapiens (Human).
   3001..3018    -  promoter       SP6 promoter (fragment): promoter for bacteriophage SP6 RNA polymerase
   3141..3603    +  misc_feature   IRES: internal ribosome entry site (IRES) of the encephalomyocarditis virus (EMCV)
   3650..4336    +  CDS            gpa-16 (fragment): GPA16_CAEEL - Also known as spn-1. Experimental evidence at protein level: Swiss-Prot protein existence level 1. Guanine nucleotide-binding proteins (G proteins) are involved as modulators or transducers in various transmembrane signaling systems. In the 1-cell embryo, probably together with goa-1, controls nuclear rotation and spindle elongation during mitosis (PubMed:14534135). During the first embryonic cell divisons, plays a role in gpr-1/2 cortical localization and in the proper orientation of EMS blastomere mitotic spindle (PubMed:14534135). From Caenorhabditis elegans.
   4355..5287    +  CDS            LUCI_RENRE: Experimental evidence at protein level: Swiss-Prot protein existence level 1. Upon binding the substrate, the enzyme catalyzes an oxygenation, producing a very short-lived hydroperoxide that cyclizes into a dioxetanone structure, which collapses, releasing a CO(2) molecule. The spontaneous breakdown of the dioxetanone releases the energy (about 50 kcal/mole) that is necessary to generate the excited state of the coelenteramide product, which is the singlet form of the monoanion. In vivo the product undergoes the process of nonradiative energy transfer to an accessory protein, a green fluoresce
   5306..5692    +  CDS            GNAT1 (fragment): GNAT1_HUMAN - Also known as GNATR. Experimental evidence at protein level: Swiss-Prot protein existence level 1. Functions as signal transducer for the rod photoreceptor RHO. Required for normal RHO-mediated light perception by the retina (PubMed:22190596). Guanine nucleotide-binding proteins (G proteins) function as transducers downstream of G protein-coupled receptors (GPCRs), such as the photoreceptor RHO. The alpha chain contains the guanine nucleotide binding site and alternates between an active, GTP- bound state and an inactive, GDP-bound state. Activated RHO promotes GDP release and GT
   5810..6034    +  polyA_signal   bGH poly(A) signal: bovine growth hormone polyadenylation signal
   6038..6059    +  promoter       SV40 promoter (fragment): SV40 enhancer and early promoter
   6080..6508    +  rep_origin     f1 ori (sequence partly withheld): f1 bacteriophage origin of replication; arrow indicates direction of (+) strand synthesis
   6522..6851    +  promoter       SV40 promoter: SV40 enhancer and early promoter
   6918..7709    +  CDS            neo: KKA2_KLEPN - Also known as kan, nptII. Experimental evidence at protein level: Swiss-Prot protein existence level 1. Resistance to kanamycin, neomycin, paromomycin, ribostamycin, butirosin and gentamicin B. From Klebsiella pneumoniae.
   7733..7891    +  CDS            ble (fragment): BLE_KLEPN - Experimental evidence at protein level: Swiss-Prot protein existence level 1. Binding protein with a strong affinity to the bleomycin family of antibiotics. Binds to CL990; an antimitotic-antibiotic compound. From Klebsiella pneumoniae.
   7886..8007    +  polyA_signal   SV40 poly(A) signal: SV40 polyadenylation signal
   8080..8096    -  protein_bind   lac operator: The lac repressor binds to the lac operator to inhibit transcription in E. coli. This inhibition can be relieved by adding lactose or isopropyl-β-D-thiogalactopyranoside (IPTG). lac repressor encoded by lacI
   8104..8134    -  promoter       lac promoter: promoter for the E. coli lac operon
   8149..8170    -  protein_bind   CAP binding site: CAP binding activates transcription in the presence of cAMP. E. coli catabolite activator protein
   8183..8275    -  CDS            lacI (fragment): lac repressor; lacI; The lac repressor binds to the lac operator to inhibit transcription in E. coli. This inhibition can be relieved by adding lactose or isopropyl-β-D-thiogalactopyranoside (IPTG).
   8458..9046    -  rep_origin     ori: high-copy-number ColE1/pMB1/pBR322/pUC origin of replication
   9217..10077   -  CDS            AmpR: β-lactamase; bla; confers resistance to ampicillin, carbenicillin, and related antibiotics
  10078..10182   -  promoter       AmpR promoter: bla
>Addgene plasmid #196060 | TRUPATH Triple Ga15 | addgene full sequence | sequence record 385870 | Addgene NGS Result
GACGGATCGGGAGATCTCCCGATCCCCTATGGTGCACTCTCAGTACAATCTGCTCTGATGCCGCATAGTT
AAGCCAGTATCTGCTCCCTGCTTGTGTGTTGGAGGTCGCTGAGTAGTGCGCGAGCAAAATTTAAGCTACA
ACAAGGCAAGGCTTGACCGACAATTGCATGAAGAATCTGCTTAGGGTTAGGCGTTTTGCGCTGCTTCGCG
ATGTACGGGCCAGATATACGCGTTGACATTGATTATTGACTAGTTATTAATAGTAATCAATTACGGGGTC
ATTAGTTCATAGCCCATATATGGAGTTCCGCGTTACATAACTTACGGTAAATGGCCCGCCTGGCTGACCG
CCCAACGACCCCCGCCCATTGACGTCAATAATGACGTATGTTCCCATAGTAACGCCAATAGGGACTTTCC
ATTGACGTCAATGGGTGGAGTATTTACGGTAAACTGCCCACTTGGCAGTACATCAAGTGTATCATATGCC
AAGTACGCCCCCTATTGACGTCAATGACGGTAAATGGCCCGCCTGGCATTATGCCCAGTACATGACCTTA
TGGGACTTTCCTACTTGGCAGTACATCTACGTATTAGTCATCGCTATTACCATGGTGATGCGGTTTTGGC
AGTACATCAATGGGCGTGGATAGCGGTTTGACTCACGGGGATTTCCAAGTCTCCACCCCATTGACGTCAA
TGGGAGTTTGTTTTGGCACCAAAATCAACGGGACTTTCCAAAATGTCGTAACAACTCCGCCCCATTGACG
CAAATGGGCGGTAGGCGTGTACGGTGGGAGGTCTATATAAGCAGAGCTCTCTGGCTAACTAGAGAACCCA
CTGCTTACTGGCTTATCGAAATTAATACGACTCACTATAGGGAGACCCAAGCTGGCTAGCGTTTAAACTT
AAGCTTATG
[1017 nt withheld, positions 920-1936]
GAGGGCAGAGGAAGTCTTCTAACATGCGGTGACGTGGAGGAGAATCCCGGCCCTACCGGTATGGTGTCCA
AGGGAGAGGAGCTGTTCACCGGAGTGGTGCCCATCCTGGTGGAGCTGGACGGCGATGTGAATGGCCACAA
GTTTAGCGTGTCCGGAGAGGGAGAGGGCGACGCAACCTACGGCAAGCTGACACTGAAGTTCATCTGCACC
ACAGGCAAGCTGCCCGTGCCTTGGCCAACCCTGGTGACCACACTGTCCTACGGCGTGCAGTGTTTTTCTA
GGTATCCCGACCACATGAAGCAGCACGATTTCTTTAAGTCTGCCATGCCTGAGGGCTACGTGCAGGAGCG
GACAATCTTCTTTAAGGACGATGGCAACTATAAGACCAGAGCCGAGGTGAAGTTCGAGGGCGACACACTG
GTGAACAGGATCGAGCTGAAGGGCATCGACTTTAAGGAGGATGGCAATATCCTGGGCCACAAGCTGGAGT
ACAACTATAATCCTCACAACGTGTATATCATGGCCGATAAGCAGAAGAACGGCATCAAGGTCAATTTCAA
GATCCGCCACAATATCGAGGACGGCTCTGTGCAGCTGGCCGATCACTACCAGCAGAACACCCCAATCGGC
GACGGACCAGTGCTGCTGCCCGATAATCACTATCTGTTTACACAGTCTGCCCTGAGCAAGGACCCCAACG
AGAAGCGGGATCACATGGTGCTGCTGGAGTTCGTGACCGCAGCAGGAATCACACTGGGAATGGACGAGCT
GTACAAGGGCAGCGCCGGCACCATGGAGGAGTGGGATGTGCCTCAGATGAAGAAGGAGGTGGAGAGCCTG
AAGTATCAGCTGGCCTTTCAGCGGGAGATGGCCTCCAAGACAATCCCAGAGCTGCTGAAGTGGATCGAGG
ACGGCATCCCCAAGGACCCCTTCCTGAATCCTGATCTGATGAAGAACAATCCATGGGTGGAGAAGGGCAA
GTGCACCATCCTGTGACCGCGGCGTACGAGGCCTGCATGCTCCGGACCTGCAGGTTCGAAGTCGACAGAT
CTCAATTGGGGCCCCTATAGTGTCACCTAAATAATTCCGCCCCCCCCTCTCCCTCCCCCCCCCCTAACGT
TACTGGCCGAAGCCGCTTGGAATAAGGCCGGTGTGCGTTTGTCTATATGTTATTTTCCACCATATTGCCG
TCTTTTGGCAATGTGAGGGCCCGGAAACCTGGCCCTGTCTTCTTGACGAGCATTCCTAGGGGTCTTTCCC
CTCTCGCCAAAGGAATGCAAGGTCTGTTGAATGTCGTGAAGGAAGCAGTTCCTCTGGAAGCTTCTTGAAG
ACAAACAACGTCTGTAGCGACCCTTTGCAGGCAGCGGAACCCCCCACCTGGCGACAGGTGCCTCTGCGGC
CAAAAGCCACGTGTATAAGATACACCTGCAAAGGCGGCACAACCCCAGTGCCACGTTGTGAGTTGGATAG
TTGTGGAAAGAGTCAAATGGCTCTCCTCAAGCGTATTCAACAAGGGGCTGAAGGATGCCCAGAAGGTACC
CCATTGTATGGGATCTGATCTGGGGCCTCGGTGCACATGCTTTACATGTGTTTAGTCGAGGTTAAAAAAA
CGTCTAGGCCCCCCGAACCACGGGGACGTGGTTTTCCTTTGAAAAACACGATGATAATATGGCCAGAAGC
CTGACCTGGAGGTGCTGTCCCTGGTGCCTGACAGAGGATGAGAAGGCCGCCGCCCGGGTGGACCAGGAGA
TCAACAGAATCCTGCTGGAGCAGAAGAAGCAGGATAGGGGAGAGCTGAAGCTGCTGCTGCTGGGACCAGG
AGAGAGCGGCAAGTCCACCTTTATCAAGCAGATGCGGATCATCCACGGAGCAGGATACTCTGAGGAGGAG
AGGAAGGGCTTCCGGCCACTGGTGTATCAGAATATCTTTGTGAGCATGCGCGCCATGATCGAGGCCATGG
AGAGACTGCAGATCCCCTTTAGCAGGCCTGAGTCCAAGCACCACGCCAGCCTGGTCATGAGCCAGGACCC
TTACAAGGTGACCACATTCGAGAAGCGGTATGCTGCCGCCATGCAGTGGCTGTGGAGGGATGCAGGCATC
CGGGCATGCTACGAGAGGAGAAGGGAGTTCCACCTGCTGGACTCTGCCGTGTACTATCTGAGCCACCTGG
AGAGAATCACCGAGGAGGGATACGTGCCAACAGCACAGGATGTGCTGCGCAGCCGGATGCCTACCACAGG
CATCAACGAGTATTGTTTTTCCGTGCAGAAGACAAATCTGCGCATCGTGGACGTGGGAGGACAGAAGTCC
GAGCGGAAGAAGTGGATTCACTGCTTCGAGAACGTGATCGCCCTGATCTACCTGGCCTCTCTGAGCGAGT
ATGATCAGTGTCTGGAGGAGTCTGGAGGAGGAGGCTCTATGGCAAGCAAGGTGTACGACCCTGAGCAGAG
AAAGAGGATGATCACCGGACCACAGTGGTGGGCAAGGTGCAAGCAGATGAACGTGCTGGATAGCTTTATC
AATTACTATGACTCCGAGAAGCACGCCGAGAACGCCGTGATCTTCCTGCACGGCAATGCCACAAGCTCCT
ACCTGTGGAGACACGTGGTGCCACACATCGAGCCCGTGGCCAGGTGTATCATCCCTGATCTGATCGGCAT
GGGCAAGTCCGGCAAGTCTGGCAACGGCTCCTATAGGCTGCTGGACCACTACAAGTATCTGACCGCCTGG
TTCGAGCTGCTGAATCTGCCAAAGAAGATCATCTTTGTGGGACACGACTGGGGAGCAGCACTGGCATTCC
ACTACGCCTATGAGCACCAGGATCGCATCAAGGCCATCGTGCACATGGAGTCTGTGGTGGACGTGATCGA
GAGCTGGGACGAGTGGCCCGACATCGAGGAGGACATCGCCCTGATCAAGTCCGAGGAGGGCGAGAAGATG
GTGCTGGAGAACAATTTCTTTGTGGAGACCGTGCTGCCTTCTAAGATCATGAGAAAGCTGGAGCCAGAGG
AGTTCGCCGCCTACCTGGAGCCCTTTAAGGAGAAGGGCGAGGTGCGCCGGCCAACACTGTCTTGGCCTAG
GGAGATCCCACTGGTGAAGGGCGGCAAGCCCGATGTGGTGCAGATCGTGCGCAACTACAATGCCTATCTG
CGGGCCAGCGACGATCTGCCAAAGCTGTTCATCGAGTCCGACCCCGGCTTCTTTTCTAACGCCATCGTGG
AGGGCGCCAAGAAGTTCCCTAATACCGAGTTTGTGAAGGTGAAGGGCCTGCACTTTCTGCAGGAGGACGC
CCCAGATGAGATGGGCAAGTACATCAAGAGCTTCGTCGAGCGCGTGCTGAAGAACGAGCAGAGCGGAGGA
GGAGGCTCTAACAATCAGGAGAATCGGATGAAGGAGTCCCTGGCCCTGTTTGGCACAATCCTGGAGCTGC
CCTGGTTCAAGTCCACCTCTGTGATCCTGTTTCTGAATAAGACAGACATCCTGGAGGAGAAGATCCCTAC
CTCCCACCTGGCCACATATTTCCCCTCTTTTCAGGGACCTAAGCAGGATGCAGAGGCAGCAAAGAGATTC
ATCCTGGACATGTACACCAGGATGTATACAGGATGCGTGGACGGACCAGAGGGCAGCAAGAAGGGAGCCA
GAAGCAGAAGGCTGTTTTCCCACTACACCTGTGCCACCGATACACAGAACATCAGGAAGGTGTTCAAGGA
CGTGAGAGATTCCGTGCTGGCCAGGTATCTGGACGAGATCAATCTGCTGTGAGGTACCGAGCTCGGATCC
ACTAGTCCAGTGTGGTGGAATTCTGCAGATATCCAGCACAGTGGCGGCCGCTCGAGTCTAGAGGGCCCGT
TTAAACCCGCTGATCAGCCTCGACTGTGCCTTCTAGTTGCCAGCCATCTGTTGTTTGCCCCTCCCCCGTG
CCTTCCTTGACCCTGGAAGGTGCCACTCCCACTGTCCTTTCCTAATAAAATGAGGAAATTGCATCGCATT
GTCTGAGTAGGTGTCATTCTATTCTGGGGGGTGGGGTGGGGCAGGACAGCAAGGGGGAGGATTGGGAAGA
CAATAGCAGGCATGCTGGGGATGCGGTGGGCTCTATGGCTTCTGAGGCGGAAAGAACCAGCTGGGGCTCT
AGGGGGTATCCCC
[124 nt withheld, positions 6080-6203]
C
[91 nt withheld, positions 6205-6295]
A
[49 nt withheld, positions 6297-6345]
CCTTTGACGTTGGAGTCCACGTTCTTT
[37 nt withheld, positions 6373-6409]
ACCCTATCTCGGTCTATTCTTTTGATTTATAAGGGATTTTGCCGATTTCGGCCTATTGGTTAAAAAATGA
GCTGATTTAACAAAAATTTAACGCGAATTAATTCTGTGGAATGTGTGTCAGTTAGGGTGTGGAAAGTCCC
CAGGCTCCCCAGCAGGCAGAAGTATGCAAAGCATGCATCTCAATTAGTCAGCAACCAGGTGTGGAAAGTC
CCCAGGCTCCCCAGCAGGCAGAAGTATGCAAAGCATGCATCTCAATTAGTCAGCAACCATAGTCCCGCCC
CTAACTCCGCCCATCCCGCCCCTAACTCCGCCCAGTTCCGCCCATTCTCCGCCCCATGGCTGACTAATTT
TTTTTATTTATGCAGAGGCCGAGGCCGCCTCTGCCTCTGAGCTATTCCAGAAGTAGTGAGGAGGCTTTTT
TGGAGGCCTAGGCTTTTGCAAAAAGCTCCCGGGAGCTTGTATATCCATTTTCGGATCTGATCAAGAGACA
GGATGAGGATCGTTTCGCATGATTGAACAAGATGGATTGCACGCAGGTTCTCCGGCCGCTTGGGTGGAGA
GGCTATTCGGCTATGACTGGGCACAACAGACAATCGGCTGCTCTGATGCCGCCGTGTTCCGGCTGTCAGC
GCAGGGGCGCCCGGTTCTTTTTGTCAAGACCGACCTGTCCGGTGCCCTGAATGAACTGCAGGACGAGGCA
GCGCGGCTATCGTGGCTGGCCACGACGGGCGTTCCTTGCGCAGCTGTGCTCGACGTTGTCACTGAAGCGG
GAAGGGACTGGCTGCTATTGGGCGAAGTGCCGGGGCAGGATCTCCTGTCATCTCACCTTGCTCCTGCCGA
GAAAGTATCCATCATGGCTGATGCAATGCGGCGGCTGCATACGCTTGATCCGGCTACCTGCCCATTCGAC
CACCAAGCGAAACATCGCATCGAGCGAGCACGTACTCGGATGGAAGCCGGTCTTGTCGATCAGGATGATC
TGGACGAAGAGCATCAGGGGCTCGCGCCAGCCGAACTGTTCGCCAGGCTCAAGGCGCGCATGCCCGACGG
CGAGGATCTCGTCGTGACCCATGGCGATGCCTGCTTGCCGAATATCATGGTGGAAAATGGCCGCTTTTCT
GGATTCATCGACTGTGGCCGGCTGGGTGTGGCGGACCGCTATCAGGACATAGCGTTGGCTACCCGTGATA
TTGCTGAAGAGCTTGGCGGCGAATGGGCTGACCGCTTCCTCGTGCTTTACGGTATCGCCGCTCCCGATTC
GCAGCGCATCGCCTTCTATCGCCTTCTTGACGAGTTCTTCTGAGCGGGACTCTGGGGTTCGAAATGACCG
ACCAAGCGACGCCCAACCTGCCATCACGAGATTTCGATTCCACCGCCGCCTTCTATGAAAGGTTGGGCTT
CGGAATCGTTTTCCGGGACGCCGGCTGGATGATCCTCCAGCGCGGGGATCTCATGCTGGAGTTCTTCGCC
CACCCCAACTTGTTTATTGCAGCTTATAATGGTTACAAATAAAGCAATAGCATCACAAATTTCACAAATA
AAGCATTTTTTTCACTGCATTCTAGTTGTGGTTTGTCCAAACTCATCAATGTATCTTATCATGTCTGTAT
ACCGTCGACCTCTAGCTAGAGCTTGGCGTAATCATGGTCATAGCTGTTTCCTGTGTGAAATTGTTATCCG
CTCACAATTCCACACAACATACGAGCCGGAAGCATAAAGTGTAAAGCCTGGGGTGCCTAATGAGTGAGCT
AACTCACATTAATTGCGTTGCGCTCACTGCCCGCTTTCCAGTCGGGAAACCTGTCGTGCCAGCTGCATTA
ATGAATCGGCCAACGCGCGGGGAGAGGCGGTTTGCGTATTGGGCGCTCTTCCGCTTCCTCGCTCACTGAC
TCGCTGCGCTCGGTCGTTCGGCTGCGGCGAGCGGTATCAGCTCACTCAAAGGCGGTAATACGGTTATCCA
CAGAATCAGGGGATAACGCAGGAAAGAACATGTGAGCAAAAGGCCAGCAAAAGGCCAGGAACCGTAAAAA
GGCCGCGTTGCTGGCGTTTTTCCATAGGCTCCGCCCCCCTGACGAGCATCACAAAAATCGACGCTCAAGT
CAGAGGTGGCGAAACCCGACAGGACTATAAAGATACCAGGCGTTTCCCCCTGGAAGCTCCCTCGTGCGCT
CTCCTGTTCCGACCCTGCCGCTTACCGGATACCTGTCCGCCTTTCTCCCTTCGGGAAGCGTGGCGCTTTC
TCATAGCTCACGCTGTAGGTATCTCAGTTCGGTGTAGGTCGTTCGCTCCAAGCTGGGCTGTGTGCACGAA
CCCCCCGTTCAGCCCGACCGCTGCGCCTTATCCGGTAACTATCGTCTTGAGTCCAACCCGGTAAGACACG
ACTTATCGCCACTGGCAGCAGCCACTGGTAACAGGATTAGCAGAGCGAGGTATGTAGGCGGTGCTACAGA
GTTCTTGAAGTGGTGGCCTAACTACGGCTACACTAGAAGAACAGTATTTGGTATCTGCGCTCTGCTGAAG
CCAGTTACCTTCGGAAAAAGAGTTGGTAGCTCTTGATCCGGCAAACAAACCACCGCTGGTAGCGGTGGTT
TTTTTGTTTGCAAGCAGCAGATTACGCGCAGAAAAAAAGGATCTCAAGAAGATCCTTTGATCTTTTCTAC
GGGGTCTGACGCTCAGTGGAACGAAAACTCACGTTAAGGGATTTTGGTCATGAGATTATCAAAAAGGATC
TTCACCTAGATCCTTTTAAATTAAAAATGAAGTTTTAAATCAATCTAAAGTATATATGAGTAAACTTGGT
CTGACAGTTACCAATGCTTAATCAGTGAGGCACCTATCTCAGCGATCTGTCTATTTCGTTCATCCATAGT
TGCCTGACTCCCCGTCGTGTAGATAACTACGATACGGGAGGGCTTACCATCTGGCCCCAGTGCTGCAATG
ATACCGCGAGACCCACGCTCACCGGCTCCAGATTTATCAGCAATAAACCAGCCAGCCGGAAGGGCCGAGC
GCAGAAGTGGTCCTGCAACTTTATCCGCCTCCATCCAGTCTATTAATTGTTGCCGGGAAGCTAGAGTAAG
TAGTTCGCCAGTTAATAGTTTGCGCAACGTTGTTGCCATTGCTACAGGCATCGTGGTGTCACGCTCGTCG
TTTGGTATGGCTTCATTCAGCTCCGGTTCCCAACGATCAAGGCGAGTTACATGATCCCCCATGTTGTGCA
AAAAAGCGGTTAGCTCCTTCGGTCCTCCGATCGTTGTCAGAAGTAAGTTGGCCGCAGTGTTATCACTCAT
GGTTATGGCAGCACTGCATAATTCTCTTACTGTCATGCCATCCGTAAGATGCTTTTCTGTGACTGGTGAG
TACTCAACCAAGTCATTCTGAGAATAGTGTATGCGGCGACCGAGTTGCTCTTGCCCGGCGTCAATACGGG
ATAATACCGCGCCACATAGCAGAACTTTAAAAGTGCTCATCATTGGAAAACGTTCTTCGGGGCGAAAACT
CTCAAGGATCTTACCGCTGTTGAGATCCAGTTCGATGTAACCCACTCGTGCACCCAACTGATCTTCAGCA
TCTTTTACTTTCACCAGCGTTTCTGGGTGAGCAAAAACAGGAAGGCAAAATGCCGCAAAAAAGGGAATAA
GGGCGACACGGAAATGTTGAATACTCATACTCTTCCTTTTTCAATATTATTGAAGCATTTATCAGGGTTA
TTGTCTCATGAGCGGATACATATTTGAATGTATTTAGAAAAATAAACAAATAGGGGTTCCGCGCACATTT
CCCCGAAAAGTGCCACCTGACGTC
